Addgene plasmid #48746: pGL6
Purpose: Expression of luciferase driven by mPer2 promoter region (bases -1128 to +2129 with respect to transcription start site at +1)
Depositing lab: Joseph Takahashi. Depositing organization: Northwestern University. Publication: A noncanonical E-box enhancer drives mouse Period2 circadian oscillations in vivo. Yoo SH, Ko CH, Lowrey PL, Buhr ED, Song EJ, Chang S, Yoo OJ, Yamazaki S, Lee C, Takahashi JS. Proc Natl Acad Sci U S A. 2005 Feb 15;102(7):2608-13. Epub 2005 Feb 7. 10.1073/pnas.0409763102 PubMed 15699353.
Backbone
  Vector backbone: pGL3-Basic
  Backbone manufacturer: Promega
  Backbone size w/o insert (bp): 4818
  Vector type: Luciferase
Growth in bacteria
  Bacterial resistance: Ampicillin, 100 μg/mL
  Growth temperature: 37°C
  Growth strain: DH5alpha
  Copy number: Unknown
Gene/Insert
  Gene/Insert name: mPer2 promoter/enhancer region (-1128 to +2129)
  Species: M. musculus (mouse)
Terms and licenses: Academic/Nonprofit Terms; Industry Terms: Not Available to Industry
Depositor comments: Minor sequencing discrepancies may exist between the mPer2 promoter reference sequence and Addgene's sequencing results, but do not affect the function of the plasmid.
How to cite: pGL6 was a gift from Joseph Takahashi (Addgene plasmid # 48746 ; http://n2t.net/addgene:48746 ; RRID:Addgene_48746)
