[The description below was written by a language model from this plasmid's Addgene catalogue record.]
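Description:
pGL6 is a luciferase reporter plasmid built on the Promega pGL3-Basic backbone (4818 bp without insert), a promoterless vector designed so that luciferase expression depends on whatever regulatory DNA is cloned upstream of the reporter gene. It is propagated in E. coli under ampicillin selection; the record lists its copy number as unknown. No feature table accompanies the entry, so the origin of replication, polyadenylation signals and other backbone elements are not individually documented here, nor are the cloning sites used for the insert.

The insert is a mouse (M. musculus) Period2 (mPer2) promoter/enhancer fragment spanning positions -1128 to +2129 relative to the transcription start site at +1. It therefore includes both upstream sequence and a substantial stretch downstream of the start site. Placed in front of the luciferase coding sequence, this fragment makes light output a readout of mPer2 transcriptional activity. Per2 is a core circadian clock gene, and the associated work concerns a noncanonical E-box enhancer that drives its circadian oscillation, so the construct is suited to mapping regulatory elements in the mPer2 promoter region and to reporter assays of clock-controlled transcription in transfected mammalian cells. It can also serve as a reference point for comparison with shorter or mutated promoter fragments, although the record does not describe such derivatives. The depositor notes that minor discrepancies may exist between the mPer2 promoter reference sequence and the repository's sequencing results, but states that these do not affect the plasmid's function.
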