>Addgene plasmid #48746 | pGL6 | addgene partial sequence | sequence record 75615 | RVprimer3 5'-CTAGCAAAATAGGCTGTCCC-3'
TTCTCTATCGATAGGTACCGAGCTCTTACGCGTGCTAGAGTCGACCTGCAGGCATGCAAGCTTGCCTTCT
CCATCACACCTTGCATGAGTCTTTAGGTTGTTCTCTGTCAGCCTCAAACCCGCTCCGAGGAAACTTCTAC
TCCCTCCTTTGACCCTTTGGACAGGAGCCTGAACGCTTTAGTAGGCTTCCAGACAGTGCTCTTGAAAGAA
CCAAATAGCTTCAACCAAGGTTCCACAGGGGCAGGGCTGTCCTATCACTGGAGGAGTACCCTCCCCTGAC
TAGCTAGTGTCTGTAGCTTCCACTTCAGAAAAGCCCTGCTGTTCCAGATGCACACCCCGCTTCCATAGTT
CCTGTAAGGTTAATAAACTACACCACCGCATTTGGTTAAGCTTCCCTGTAGAACGTCAGTCTTCTCTCCC
TATGTGATTGAGGGCAGGAAGAAATCACTTCTTTCCTTTGTATCTCTGCACGGCAATTATGACCTTATTT
CCTGAATCAACACTAACTAGCAACACGCAGTTTCAGAAACAAGAAAGGCTAAGTGGGAGTTTTGTGCTTT
GGCCCATCTGGAATGACGGTCAGCCTGGGGGGCCTGTCCTAGGGTCACCCAGCCTGTCCTGGGAAGGTGC
TCAGCAGCAGATCCAGAGGGGCCGTCCTATTTGTCCTCAAGCGTCTCGCCATGAATGAATGAGAGGGGAA
ATGAATGAACTGGGCTGGATGAGCGAAAGGTGTCAGCAGAGAGCATTCTCGGTCCTTCGGATTACCGAGG
CTGGTCACGTCGTCGCAGGTGATAGGCCGGGGGCCCTGGTCTCTGCCGGCTGTGAGTTGCGCAGCGGCCA
AGCACCATTCCCCCGCGCCGCAGTGGTACGCGCCACTCCGGGGCTGCACGAGCGGGCCACCGCCGTGCCA
GGTGAATGG
