>Addgene plasmid #48746 | pGL6 | addgene partial sequence | sequence record 76629 | LucNRev
GGCGCCGGGCCTTTCTTTATGTTTTTGGCGTCTTCCATGGTGGCTTTACCAACAGTACCGGAATGCCAAG
CTTACTTAGATCGCAGATCTCGAGCCCGGGCTAGAGTTGCCTATAGTGACCGGCTTGTTAGGATCATACT
CCATGAGCAAAAGGCTTCACGTGAGGGCCACATCCCCAGTGGGAAGTGCCATGGCTTGGGGACAGGCCAG
CAGAGGCTCTCTGCACCCACTTGTTCTCCCAGGAGTCTGGTGCTAAGCAGCTTCCCACAAGCATTGGGTG
AAGAGGGTTCCGCAGGGCTGTGGGCTATGCGTTTCTAGTCACTTAACACAGTCATTTTCAAGGGTCACTC
CAATATCTAGTGAGGCTCTTTCTTCTTTCTCCATGCTCCAGCCATTCACCAGCTCCTCAGAGCTGGAGCC
GGGGGTCCACTGAGATTGGAGGAAATTATACCATTATAATAGGCTCCCATACCTCTCAGGGTTTTCTAGG
TTTGGAGTTTGAGAGAGGAGCTGTATAAATATCAGGAACCTCTCCTAGTTCATTTAAGCACAGCAGCTAC
GTCTCACACAGGGACGTTATGTGACACCAGCAGGGTTTCACAAACTTCTCACATCTTAGTTAGGCAGGTG
CCTGAGAAAAGGGTCTGCAGATACAGAACTCCAAACGTGCACAGGGCCAGATCTCAGAGACTGTCTCAGA
TGAGGAAACTGGAGCCCAGGGTAAGCCGAGGTACCCAGTAGCTGCCAGCTGGCTGATGCAGGGCTCCCTC
ATTGCTCAGTACTCCAGCCTCCACACACAGCCTGAGCTGCGCCACTTATGTACCAATGAATCACACCAAG
ATGACAGTGACAGATAACTGCAGCCACCCACAGTACCATTCCATTCGGGCACACTGTACAGCTACCATTA
AAATAAAGGAGTCCCTGGCTTTCTTA
